Addgene plasmid #179684: ND4.2-Left TALE-G1397-N-wildtype
Purpose: Expression of base editor in mammalian cells
Depositing lab: David Liu. Depositing organization: Broad Institute. Publication: CRISPR-free base editors with enhanced activity and expanded targeting scope in mitochondrial and nuclear DNA. Mok BY, Kotrys AV, Raguram A, Huang TP, Mootha VK, Liu DR. Nat Biotechnol. 2022 Sep;40(9):1378-1387. doi: 10.1038/s41587-022-01256-8. Epub 2022 Apr 4. PubMed 35379961.
Backbone
  Vector backbone: pCMV
  Vector type: Mammalian Expression
Growth in bacteria
  Bacterial resistance: Ampicillin, 100 μg/mL
  Growth temperature: 37°C
  Growth strain: NEB Stable
  Copy number: High Copy
Gene/Insert
  Gene/Insert name: COX8a MTS_3xFLAG_ND4.2 Left TALE_2aa_DddA G1397-N_1xUGI_P2A_mCherry_ATP5B 3'UTR
  Species: Synthetic
  Cloning method: Gibson Cloning
Terms and licenses: Academic/Nonprofit Terms; Industry Terms: Not Available to Industry
How to cite: ND4.2-Left TALE-G1397-N-wildtype was a gift from David Liu (Addgene plasmid # 179684 ; http://n2t.net/addgene:179684 ; RRID:Addgene_179684)
