[The description below was written by a language model from this plasmid's Addgene catalogue record and pLannotate feature annotations shown in this document.]
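Description:
ND4.2-Left TALE-G1397-N-wildtype is a pCMV-based mammalian expression plasmid encoding one half of a split, TALE-guided DddA-derived cytosine base editor (DdCBE) directed at mitochondrial DNA. It is maintained in E. coli through a high-copy ColE1/pUC-type origin with ampicillin resistance (AmpR). An f1 origin is also present. The backbone additionally carries an SV40 promoter/EM7 promoter cassette driving blasticidin S deaminase with an SV40 poly(A) signal, which could support blasticidin selection in mammalian cells.

The synthetic insert sits downstream of the CMV enhancer/promoter, with a T7 promoter just upstream of the coding region. According to the catalogue entry it reads, in order: a COX8A mitochondrial targeting sequence that imports the protein into the matrix, a 3xFLAG epitope tag, the left TALE array for the ND4.2 site, a two-residue linker, the N-terminal half of the DddA double-stranded DNA cytidine deaminase split at G1397 (wild-type rather than evolved), one copy of the uracil glycosylase inhibitor UGI, a P2A peptide, mCherry and the ATP5B 3'UTR. The split DddA half is inactive alone. Deaminase activity is reconstituted when a partner construct carrying the right TALE and the complementary C-terminal half binds adjacent DNA, and UGI protects the resulting uracil from excision so that C•G-to-T•A conversion is favoured.

The feature table detects the COX8A, 3xFLAG, TALE-flanking (avrXa10/avrBs3-like), dddA and UGI segments. It annotates no P2A, mCherry or ATP5B 3'UTR, and the space between UGI and the backbone elements appears too short for mCherry, so the sequenced record may differ from the catalogue description. The plasmid is intended for expressing the base editor in mammalian cells.
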