Features (pLannotate 1.2.2; 26 found; start..end, strand, type, name):
     64..116     -  misc_feature   bom (fragment): basis of mobility region from pBR322
    271..650     +  enhancer       CMV enhancer: human cytomegalovirus immediate early enhancer
    651..854     +  promoter       CMV promoter: human cytomegalovirus (CMV) immediate early promoter
    850..883     +  LTR            5' LTR (truncated) (fragment): truncated 5' long terminal repeat (LTR) from HIV-1
    899..917     +  promoter       T7 promoter: promoter for bacteriophage T7 RNA polymerase
    946..1029    +  CDS            COX8A (fragment): COX8A_HUMAN - Also known as COX8, COX8L. Experimental evidence at protein level: Swiss-Prot protein existence level 1. Component of the cytochrome c oxidase, the last enzyme in the mitochondrial electron transport chain which drives oxidative phosphorylation. The respiratory chain contains 3 multisubunit complexes succinate dehydrogenase (complex II, CII), ubiquinol- cytochrome c oxidoreductase (cytochrome b-c1 complex, complex III, CIII) and cytochrome c oxidase (complex IV, CIV), that cooperate to transfer electrons derived from NADH and succinate to molecular oxygen, creating an electrochem
   1030..1095    +  CDS            3xFLAG: three tandem FLAG® epitope tags, followed by an enterokinase cleavage site
   1108..1614    +  CDS            avrXa10 (fragment): AVX10_XANOO - Experimental evidence at protein level: Swiss-Prot protein existence level 1. Avirulence protein. Induces the hypersensitive response (HR)in rice plants carrying the resistance gene Xa10. Activity depends on the presence of the core repeat domains; replacement with repeat domains from other proteins (AvrBs3 of X.euvesicatoria (AC P14727) or AvrXa7 of this organism) does not elicit the HR. Probably acts as a transcription factor in its host plant (rice) to induce plant resistance or disease. From Xanthomonas oryzae pv. oryzae.
   2593..2712    +  CDS            avrBs3 (fragment): AVRB3_XANEU - Experimental evidence at protein level: Swiss-Prot protein existence level 1. Avirulence protein. Acts as a transcription factor in C.annuum plants. In susceptible plants lacking the Bs3 resistance gene induces expression of a number of genes, including genes homologous to a family of auxin-induced genes, alpha-expansin genes, pectate lyase, anthocyanidin glucoside rhamnosyl transferase and at least one transcription factor, UPA20. Their expression leads to plant hypertrophy in mesophyll cells, probably mainly mediated by UPA20 (PubMed:17962565). In resistant plants induces the h
   2713..3048    +  CDS            dddA (fragment): DDDA_BURC1 - Experimental evidence at protein level: Swiss-Prot protein existence level 1. Toxic component of a toxin-immunity protein module, which functions as a cellular contact-dependent growth inhibition (CDI) system. CDI modules allow bacteria to communicate with and inhibit the growth of closely related neighboring bacteria in a contact-dependent fashion. Bacteria that have this module inhibit or kill bacteria without it, giving them a growth advantage. Probably specifically inhibited by cognate immunity protein DddI (Probable). The C-terminal 163 residue fragment has double-stranded DN
   3058..3306    +  CDS            UGI: UNGI_BPPB2 - Experimental evidence at protein level: Swiss-Prot protein existence level 1. This protein binds specifically and reversibly to the host uracil-DNA glycosylase, preventing removal of uracil residues from PBS2 DNA by the host uracil-excision repair system. From Bacillus phage PBS2 (Bacteriophage PBS2).
   3464..3485    +  promoter       SV40 promoter (fragment): SV40 enhancer and early promoter
   3506..3934    +  rep_origin     f1 ori (sequence partly withheld): f1 bacteriophage origin of replication; arrow indicates direction of (+) strand synthesis
   3948..4277    +  promoter       SV40 promoter: SV40 enhancer and early promoter
   4325..4372    +  promoter       EM7 promoter: synthetic bacterial promoter&nbsp
   4391..4789    +  CDS            BSD: blasticidin S deaminase; Aspergillus terreus BSD; confers resistance to blasticidin
   4790..4817    +  CDS            BleoR (fragment): antibiotic-binding protein; Sh ble from Streptoalloteichus hindustanus; confers resistance to bleomycin, phleomycin, and Zeocin™
   4827..4952    +  CDS            ble (fragment): BLE_KLEPN - Experimental evidence at protein level: Swiss-Prot protein existence level 1. Binding protein with a strong affinity to the bleomycin family of antibiotics. Binds to CL990; an antimitotic-antibiotic compound. From Klebsiella pneumoniae.
   4947..5068    +  polyA_signal   SV40 poly(A) signal: SV40 polyadenylation signal
   5141..5157    -  protein_bind   lac operator: The lac repressor binds to the lac operator to inhibit transcription in E. coli. This inhibition can be relieved by adding lactose or isopropyl-β-D-thiogalactopyranoside (IPTG). lac repressor encoded by lacI
   5165..5195    -  promoter       lac promoter: promoter for the E. coli lac operon
   5210..5231    -  protein_bind   CAP binding site: CAP binding activates transcription in the presence of cAMP. E. coli catabolite activator protein
   5244..5336    -  CDS            lacI (fragment): lac repressor; lacI; The lac repressor binds to the lac operator to inhibit transcription in E. coli. This inhibition can be relieved by adding lactose or isopropyl-β-D-thiogalactopyranoside (IPTG).
   5519..6107    -  rep_origin     ori: high-copy-number ColE1/pMB1/pBR322/pUC origin of replication
   6278..7138    -  CDS            AmpR: β-lactamase; bla; confers resistance to ampicillin, carbenicillin, and related antibiotics
   7139..5       -  promoter       AmpR promoter (across the origin): bla
>Addgene plasmid #179684 | ND4.2-Left TALE-G1397-N-wildtype | addgene full sequence | sequence record 351813 | Addgene NGS Result
CCGCGCACATTTCCCCGAAAAGTGCCACCTGACGTCGACGGATCGGGAGATCTCCCGATCCCCTATGGTG
CACTCTCAGTACAATCTGCTCTGATGCCGCATAGTTAAGCCAGTATCTGCTCCCTGCTTGTGTGTTGGAG
GTCGCTGAGTAGTGCGCGAGCAAAATTTAAGCTACAACAAGGCAAGGCTTGACCGACAATTGCATGAAGA
ATCTGCTTAGGGTTAGGCGTTTTGCGCTGCTTCGCGATGTACGGGCCAGATATACGCGTTGACATTGATT
ATTGACTAGTTATTAATAGTAATCAATTACGGGGTCATTAGTTCATAGCCCATATATGGAGTTCCGCGTT
ACATAACTTACGGTAAATGGCCCGCCTGGCTGACCGCCCAACGACCCCCGCCCATTGACGTCAATAATGA
CGTATGTTCCCATAGTAACGCCAATAGGGACTTTCCATTGACGTCAATGGGTGGAGTATTTACGGTAAAC
TGCCCACTTGGCAGTACATCAAGTGTATCATATGCCAAGTACGCCCCCTATTGACGTCAATGACGGTAAA
TGGCCCGCCTGGCATTATGCCCAGTACATGACCTTATGGGACTTTCCTACTTGGCAGTACATCTACGTAT
TAGTCATCGCTATTACCATGGTGATGCGGTTTTGGCAGTACATCAATGGGCGTGGATAGCGGTTTGACTC
ACGGGGATTTCCAAGTCTCCACCCCATTGACGTCAATGGGAGTTTGTTTTGGCACCAAAATCAACGGGAC
TTTCCAAAATGTCGTAACAACTCCGCCCCATTGACGCAAATGGGCGGTAGGCGTGTACGGTGGGAGGTCT
ATATAAGCAGAGCTCTCTGGCTAACTAGAGAACCCACTGCTTACTGGCTTATCGAAATTAATACGACTCA
CTATAGGGAGACCCAAGCTGGCTAGCACCATGGCCTCCGTTCTGACCCCGCTGCTGCTGCGTGGCCTGAC
CGGCTCCGCTCGTCGTCTGCCAGTTCCGCGTGCGAAAATCCATTCCCTGGACTACAAAGACCATGACGGT
GATTATAAAGATCATGACATCGATTACAAGGATGACGATGACAAGATGGACATCGCGGATCTGCGTACCC
TGGGTTACAGCCAGCAGCAGCAGGAGAAGATCAAGCCGAAGGTGCGCAGCACCGTGGCTCAGCACCACGA
AGCCCTGGTGGGCCACGGTTTCACCCACGCTCACATCGTGGCCCTGAGCCAGCACCCAGCCGCGCTGGGC
ACCGTGGCCGTGAAATATCAGGACATGATTGCTGCCCTGCCAGAGGCCACCCATGAAGCTATTGTGGGCG
TGGGCAAGCAGTGGAGCGGTGCTCGTGCGCTGGAGGCGCTGCTGACCGTGGCTGGTGAACTGCGTGGTCC
GCCGCTGCAGCTGGATACCGGTCAGCTGCTGAAAATTGCCAAACGTGGCGGTGTGACCGCGGTGGAAGCC
GTGCATGCTTGGCGTAATGCTCTGACCGGTGCGCCGCTGAACTTAACGCCGGAACAAGTTGTTGCAATTG
CCAGCAACAACGGCGGCAAGCAAGCTCTGGAAACCGTGCAGGCCCTGCTTCCAGTCCTGTGTCAGGCCCA
CGGCCTGACCCCTCAGCAGGTGGTCGCCATCGCCTCTAACATCGGCGGAAAGCAGGCTCTGGAGACCGTG
CAGCGGCTGCTGCCCGTGCTGTGCCAGGCCCACGGCCTGACACCTCAGCAGGTGGTGGCCATTGCTAGCA
ACATCGGAGGCAAGCAGGCCCTGGAAACCGTGCAAAGACTGCTGCCCGTGCTGTGCCAGGCCCACGGCCT
CACACCCGAGCAAGTGGTGGCCATCGCTAGCAACAACGGCGGCAAGCAGGCTCTCGAGACAGTCCAAGCT
CTGCTGCCAGTGCTGTGCCAAGCTCACGGCCTGACACCCGAGCAGGTGGTCGCCATCGCCTCCCACGATG
GCGGCAAACAGGCTCTGGAAACAGTGCAGGCCCTGCTGCCTGTGCTGTGCCAGGCCCACGGCCTGACCCC
TGAGCAGGTGGTGGCCATCGCCAGCAATGGCGGAGGCAAGCAGGCCCTGGAAACCGTGCAGGCTCTGCTG
CCTGTGCTGTGTCAAGCCCATGGCCTGACCCCTGAGCAGGTGGTGGCTATCGCCTCTAATGGCGGAGGCA
AGCAGGCCCTGGAAACCGTGCAGAGACTGCTGCCTGTGCTGTGCCAGGCCCATGGACTGACCCCTGAGCA
GGTTGTTGCAATCGCCAGCCACGACGGCGGCAAACAAGCCCTGGAAACCGTGCAGGCCCTGCTGCCCGTG
CTGTGCCAGGCCCACGGACTGACCCCACAGCAGGTTGTGGCCATCGCCAGCAACATCGGCGGCAAGCAGG
CCCTGGAAACAGTGCAGCGGCTGCTGCCTGTGCTGTGTCAGGCCCACGGCCTGACCCCTCAACAGGTGGT
GGCCATCGCCAGCCACGACGGCGGCAAGCAGGCTCTTGAGACCGTGCAGAGACTGCTGCCCGTGCTGTGC
CAGGCCCACGGACTGACACCTCAGCAGGTGGTGGCCATCGCCTCCCACGACGGCGGGAGACCTGCCCTCG
AAAGCATTGTGGCTCAGCTGAGCCGTCCAGACCCGGCGCTGGCGGCTCTGACCAACGATCACCTGGTGGC
GCTGGCTTGCCTGGGCGGTCGTCCGGCCCTGGATGCCGTGAAGAAAGGCCTGGGTGGATCCGGCAGCTAC
GCCCTGGGTCCGTATCAGATTAGCGCCCCGCAGCTGCCAGCTTACAATGGTCAGACCGTGGGTACCTTCT
ACTATGTGAACGACGCGGGCGGTCTGGAGAGCAAGGTGTTTAGCAGCGGCGGTCCAACCCCGTACCCAAA
CTATGCCAATGCCGGTCATGTGGAGGGTCAGAGCGCCCTGTTCATGCGTGATAACGGCATCAGCGAGGGT
CTGGTGTTCCACAACAACCCGGAAGGCACCTGCGGTTTTTGCGTGAACATGACCGAGACCCTGCTGCCGG
AAAACGCGAAAATGACCGTGGTGCCGCCGGAAGGTTCTGGCGGCTCAACTAATCTGAGCGACATCATTGA
GAAGGAGACTGGGAAACAGCTGGTCATTCAGGAGTCCATCCTGATGCTGCCTGAGGAGGTGGAGGAAGTG
ATCGGCAACAAGCCAGAGTCTGACATCCTGGTGCACACCGCCTACGACGAGTCCACAGATGAGAATGTGA
TGCTGCTGACCTCTGACGCCCCCGAGTATAAGCCTTGGGCCCTGGTCATCCAGGATTCTAACGGCGAGAA
TAAGATCAAGATGCTGTGATAAGGGGTCTTTGTCCTCTGTACTGTCTCTCTCCTTGCCCCTAACCCAAAA
AGCTTCATTTTTCTGTGTAGGCTGCACAAGAGCCTTGATTGAAGATATATTCTTTCTGAACAGTATTTAA
GGTTTCCAATAAAATGTACACCCCTCAGAACTTCTGAGGCGGAAAGAACCAGCTGGGGCTCTAGGGGGTA
TCCCC
[124 nt withheld, positions 3506-3629]
C
[91 nt withheld, positions 3631-3721]
A
[49 nt withheld, positions 3723-3771]
CCTTTGACGTTGGAGTCCACGTTCTTT
[37 nt withheld, positions 3799-3835]
ACCCTATCTCGGTCTATTCTTTTGATTTATAAGGGATTTTGCCGATTTCGGCCTATTGGTTAAAAAATGA
GCTGATTTAACAAAAATTTAACGCGAATTAATTTTGTGGAATGTGTGTCAGTTAGGGTGTGGAAAGTCCC
CAGGCTCCCCAGCAGGCAGAAGTATGCAAAGCATGCATCTCAATTAGTCAGCAACCAGGTGTGGAAAGTC
CCCAGGCTCCCCAGCAGGCAGAAGTATGCAAAGCATGCATCTCAATTAGTCAGCAACCATAGTCCCGCCC
CTAACTCCGCCCATCCCGCCCCTAACTCCGCCCAGTTCCGCCCATTCTCCGCCCCATGGCTGACTAATTT
TTTTTATTTATGCAGAGGCCGAGGCCGCCTCTGCCTCTGAGCTATTCCAGAAGTAGTGAGGAGGCTTTTT
TGGAGGCCTAGGCTTTTGCAAAAAGCTCCCGGGAGCTTGTATATCCATTTTCGGATCTGATCAGCACGTG
TTGACAATTAATCATCGGCATAGTATATCGGCATAGTATAATACGACAAGGTGAGGAACTAAACCATGGC
CAAGCCTTTGTCTCAAGAAGAATCCACCCTCATTGAAAGAGCAACGGCTACAATCAACAGCATCCCCATC
TCTGAAGACTACAGCGTCGCCAGCGCAGCTCTCTCTAGCGACGGCCGCATCTTCACTGGTGTCAATGTAT
ATCATTTTACTGGGGGACCTTGTGCAGAACTCGTGGTGCTGGGCACTGCTGCTGCTGCGGCAGCTGGCAA
CCTGACTTGTATCGTCGCGATCGGAAATGAGAACAGGGGCATCTTGAGCCCCTGCGGACGGTGCCGACAG
GTGCTTCTCGATCTGCATCCTGGGATCAAAGCCATAGTGAAGGACAGTGATGGACAGCCGACGGCAGTTG
GGATTCGTGAATTGCTGCCCTCTGGTTATGTGTGGGAGGGCTAAGCACTTCGTGGCCGAGGAGCAGGACT
GACACGTGCTACGAGATTTCGATTCCACCGCCGCCTTCTATGAAAGGTTGGGCTTCGGAATCGTTTTCCG
GGACGCCGGCTGGATGATCCTCCAGCGCGGGGATCTCATGCTGGAGTTCTTCGCCCACCCCAACTTGTTT
ATTGCAGCTTATAATGGTTACAAATAAAGCAATAGCATCACAAATTTCACAAATAAAGCATTTTTTTCAC
TGCATTCTAGTTGTGGTTTGTCCAAACTCATCAATGTATCTTATCATGTCTGTATACCGTCGACCTCTAG
CTAGAGCTTGGCGTAATCATGGTCATAGCTGTTTCCTGTGTGAAATTGTTATCCGCTCACAATTCCACAC
AACATACGAGCCGGAAGCATAAAGTGTAAAGCCTGGGGTGCCTAATGAGTGAGCTAACTCACATTAATTG
CGTTGCGCTCACTGCCCGCTTTCCAGTCGGGAAACCTGTCGTGCCAGCTGCATTAATGAATCGGCCAACG
CGCGGGGAGAGGCGGTTTGCGTATTGGGCGCTCTTCCGCTTCCTCGCTCACTGACTCGCTGCGCTCGGTC
GTTCGGCTGCGGCGAGCGGTATCAGCTCACTCAAAGGCGGTAATACGGTTATCCACAGAATCAGGGGATA
ACGCAGGAAAGAACATGTGAGCAAAAGGCCAGCAAAAGGCCAGGAACCGTAAAAAGGCCGCGTTGCTGGC
GTTTTTCCATAGGCTCCGCCCCCCTGACGAGCATCACAAAAATCGACGCTCAAGTCAGAGGTGGCGAAAC
CCGACAGGACTATAAAGATACCAGGCGTTTCCCCCTGGAAGCTCCCTCGTGCGCTCTCCTGTTCCGACCC
TGCCGCTTACCGGATACCTGTCCGCCTTTCTCCCTTCGGGAAGCGTGGCGCTTTCTCATAGCTCACGCTG
TAGGTATCTCAGTTCGGTGTAGGTCGTTCGCTCCAAGCTGGGCTGTGTGCACGAACCCCCCGTTCAGCCC
GACCGCTGCGCCTTATCCGGTAACTATCGTCTTGAGTCCAACCCGGTAAGACACGACTTATCGCCACTGG
CAGCAGCCACTGGTAACAGGATTAGCAGAGCGAGGTATGTAGGCGGTGCTACAGAGTTCTTGAAGTGGTG
GCCTAACTACGGCTACACTAGAAGAACAGTATTTGGTATCTGCGCTCTGCTGAAGCCAGTTACCTTCGGA
AAAAGAGTTGGTAGCTCTTGATCCGGCAAACAAACCACCGCTGGTAGCGGTGGTTTTTTTGTTTGCAAGC
AGCAGATTACGCGCAGAAAAAAAGGATCTCAAGAAGATCCTTTGATCTTTTCTACGGGGTCTGACGCTCA
GTGGAACGAAAACTCACGTTAAGGGATTTTGGTCATGAGATTATCAAAAAGGATCTTCACCTAGATCCTT
TTAAATTAAAAATGAAGTTTTAAATCAATCTAAAGTATATATGAGTAAACTTGGTCTGACAGTTACCAAT
GCTTAATCAGTGAGGCACCTATCTCAGCGATCTGTCTATTTCGTTCATCCATAGTTGCCTGACTCCCCGT
CGTGTAGATAACTACGATACGGGAGGGCTTACCATCTGGCCCCAGTGCTGCAATGATACCGCGAGACCCA
CGCTCACCGGCTCCAGATTTATCAGCAATAAACCAGCCAGCCGGAAGGGCCGAGCGCAGAAGTGGTCCTG
CAACTTTATCCGCCTCCATCCAGTCTATTAATTGTTGCCGGGAAGCTAGAGTAAGTAGTTCGCCAGTTAA
TAGTTTGCGCAACGTTGTTGCCATTGCTACAGGCATCGTGGTGTCACGCTCGTCGTTTGGTATGGCTTCA
TTCAGCTCCGGTTCCCAACGATCAAGGCGAGTTACATGATCCCCCATGTTGTGCAAAAAAGCGGTTAGCT
CCTTCGGTCCTCCGATCGTTGTCAGAAGTAAGTTGGCCGCAGTGTTATCACTCATGGTTATGGCAGCACT
GCATAATTCTCTTACTGTCATGCCATCCGTAAGATGCTTTTCTGTGACTGGTGAGTACTCAACCAAGTCA
TTCTGAGAATAGTGTATGCGGCGACCGAGTTGCTCTTGCCCGGCGTCAATACGGGATAATACCGCGCCAC
ATAGCAGAACTTTAAAAGTGCTCATCATTGGAAAACGTTCTTCGGGGCGAAAACTCTCAAGGATCTTACC
GCTGTTGAGATCCAGTTCGATGTAACCCACTCGTGCACCCAACTGATCTTCAGCATCTTTTACTTTCACC
AGCGTTTCTGGGTGAGCAAAAACAGGAAGGCAAAATGCCGCAAAAAAGGGAATAAGGGCGACACGGAAAT
GTTGAATACTCATACTCTTCCTTTTTCAATATTATTGAAGCATTTATCAGGGTTATTGTCTCATGAGCGG
ATACATATTTGAATGTATTTAGAAAAATAAACAAATAGGGGTT
